Addgene plasmid #106117: pLenti_C_Myc_DDK_IRES_Puro_PRKRA_delta23
Purpose: Lentiviral expression of PRKRA delta23
Depositing lab: Thomas Tuschl. Depositing organization: Rockefeller University. Publication: The TIA1 RNA-Binding Protein Family Regulates EIF2AK2-Mediated Stress Response and Cell Cycle Progression. Meyer C, Garzia A, Mazzola M, Gerstberger S, Molina H, Tuschl T. Mol Cell. 2018 Feb 15;69(4):622-635.e6. doi: 10.1016/j.molcel.2018.01.011. PubMed 29429924.
Backbone
  Vector backbone: pLenti_C_Myc_DDK_IRES_Puro
  Vector type: Lentiviral
  Selectable markers: Puromycin
Growth in bacteria
  Bacterial resistance: Chloramphenicol, 25 μg/mL
  Growth temperature: 37°C
  Growth strain: NEB Stable
  Copy number: Unknown
Gene/Insert
  Gene/Insert name: PRKRA
  Species: H. sapiens (human)
  Mutation: AA 1-127
  Entrez Gene: PRKRA (a.k.a. DYT16, HSD14, PACT, RAX)
  Tag / fusion protein: myc (C terminal on backbone); DDK (FLAG) (C terminal on backbone)
  Cloning method: Restriction Enzyme; 5′ cloning site unknown (unknown if destroyed); 3′ cloning site unknown (unknown if destroyed)
Terms and licenses: Academic/Nonprofit Terms; Industry Terms: Not Available to Industry
How to cite: pLenti_C_Myc_DDK_IRES_Puro_PRKRA_delta23 was a gift from Thomas Tuschl (Addgene plasmid # 106117 ; http://n2t.net/addgene:106117 ; RRID:Addgene_106117)
