[The description below was written by a language model from this plasmid's Addgene catalogue record and pLannotate feature annotations shown in this document.]
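Description:
pLenti_C_Myc_DDK_IRES_Puro_PRKRA_delta23 is an HIV-1-based lentiviral transfer plasmid of about 7.9 kb for expressing a truncated form of human PRKRA (also known as PACT or RAX) in mammalian cells. It is propagated in E. coli through a high-copy ColE1/pUC-type origin and selected with chloramphenicol, with the cat gene driven by the AmpR (bla) promoter. The viral genome is transcribed from a CMV enhancer/promoter fused to a truncated 5' LTR, an arrangement that typically makes genomic RNA production Tat-independent. It is followed by the Ψ packaging signal with a partial gag sequence, the Rev response element for Rev-dependent nuclear export, and the cPPT/CTS. A WPRE sits downstream of the cargo to enhance transcript expression, followed by a nef fragment and a second truncated LTR that closes the provirus.

The payload is driven by an internal CMV enhancer/promoter, with a T7 promoter just upstream of the insert. The PRKRA coding fragment spans 381 nt, matching the recorded mutation of amino acids 1-127. The name "delta23" presumably refers to loss of the second and third domains, but the record does not explain it. The insert is fused at its C terminus to backbone-encoded myc and DDK (FLAG) epitopes; the annotation detects only the FLAG-like segment. An EMCV IRES then directs translation of puromycin N-acetyltransferase from the same transcript, so puromycin resistance in transduced cells is coupled to expression of the tagged protein. A single loxP site lies after the puromycin gene. Full-length PRKRA is an activator of the kinase EIF2AK2/PKR, and the associated study concerns the EIF2AK2-mediated stress response, so this construct probably served as a domain-deletion variant there.
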