Features (pLannotate 1.2.2; 25 found; start..end, strand, type, name):
     31..83      -  misc_feature   bom (fragment): basis of mobility region from pBR322
    237..616     +  enhancer       CMV enhancer: human cytomegalovirus immediate early enhancer
    617..816     +  promoter       CMV promoter: human cytomegalovirus (CMV) immediate early promoter
    834..1014    +  LTR            5' LTR (truncated): truncated 5' long terminal repeat (LTR) from HIV-1
   1061..1186    +  misc_feature   HIV-1 Ψ: packaging signal of human immunodeficiency virus type 1
   1170..1504    +  CDS            HIV-1 gag (fragment): gag protein from human immunodeficiency virus 1; gag
   1679..1912    +  misc_feature   RRE: The Rev response element (RRE) of HIV-1 allows for Rev-dependent mRNA export from the nucleus to the cytoplasm.
   2289..2389    +  CDS            Rev (fragment): human immunodeficiency virus 1 (HIV-1) Rev protein; rev; enhances nuclear export of unspliced and incompletely spliced viral mRNAs
   2439..2556    +  misc_feature   cPPT/CTS: central polypurine tract and central termination sequence of HIV-1
   2639..3018    +  enhancer       CMV enhancer: human cytomegalovirus immediate early enhancer
   3020..3219    +  promoter       CMV promoter: human cytomegalovirus (CMV) immediate early promoter
   3248..3266    +  promoter       T7 promoter: promoter for bacteriophage T7 RNA polymerase
   3333..3713    +  CDS            PRKRA (fragment): PRKRA_HUMAN - Also known as PACT, RAX. Experimental evidence at protein level: Swiss-Prot protein existence level 1. Activates EIF2AK2/PKR in the absence of double-stranded RNA (dsRNA), leading to phosphorylation of EIF2S1/EFI2-alpha and inhibition of translation and induction of apoptosis. Required for siRNA production by DICER1 and for subsequent siRNA-mediated post- transcriptional gene silencing. Does not seem to be required for processing of pre-miRNA to miRNA by DICER1. Promotes UBC9-p53/TP53 association and sumoylation and phosphorylation of p53/TP53 at 'Lys- 386' at 'Ser-392' respectiv
   3780..3804    +  CDS            3xFLAG (fragment): three tandem FLAG® epitope tags
   3948..4410    +  misc_feature   IRES: internal ribosome entry site (IRES) of the encephalomyocarditis virus (EMCV)
   4412..5011    +  CDS            PuroR: puromycin N-acetyltransferase; pac from Streptomyces alboniger; confers resistance to puromycin
   5041..5074    +  protein_bind   loxP: Cre-mediated recombination occurs in the 8-bp core sequence (GCATACAT). Cre recombinase
   5107..5130    +  misc_feature   MCS (fragment): pBluescript multiple cloning site
   5130..5718    +  misc_feature   WPRE: woodchuck hepatitis virus posttranscriptional regulatory element
   5719..5738    +  misc_feature   MCS (fragment): pBluescript multiple cloning site
   5740..6240    +  CDS            nef (fragment): NEF_HV1LA - Experimental evidence at protein level: Swiss-Prot protein existence level 1. Extracellular Nef protein targets CD4(+) T-lymphocytes for apoptosis by interacting with CXCR4 surface receptors. From Human immunodeficiency virus type 1 group M subtype B (isolate Lai) (HIV-1).
   6247..6427    +  LTR            5' LTR (truncated): truncated 5' long terminal repeat (LTR) from HIV-1
   6489..7077    -  rep_origin     ori: high-copy-number ColE1/pMB1/pBR322/pUC origin of replication
   7157..7813    -  CDS            cat: CAT_ECOLX - Experimental evidence at protein level: Swiss-Prot protein existence level 1. This enzyme is an effector of chloramphenicol resistance in bacteria. From Escherichia coli. This protein is used as a marker in many commonly used cloning vectors, such as pACYC184.
   7814..7918    -  promoter       AmpR promoter: bla
>Addgene plasmid #106117 | pLenti_C_Myc_DDK_IRES_Puro_PRKRA_delta23 | addgene full sequence | sequence record 203451 | Addgene NGS Result
GTCGACGGATCGGGAGATCTCCCGATCCCCTATGGTGCACTCTCAGTACAATCTGCTCTGATGCCGCATA
GTTAAGCCAGTATCTGCTCCCTGCTTGTGTGTTGGAGGTCGCTGAGTAGTGCGCGAGCAAAATTTAAGCT
ACAACAAGGCAAGGCTTGACCGACAATTGCATGAAGAATCTGCTTAGGGTTAGGCGTTTTGCGCTGCTTC
GCGATGTACGGGCCAGATATCGCGTTGACATTGATTATTGACTAGTTATTAATAGTAATCAATTACGGGG
TCATTAGTTCATAGCCCATATATGGAGTTCCGCGTTACATAACTTACGGTAAATGGCCCGCCTGGCTGAC
CGCCCAACGACCCCCGCCCATTGACGTCAATAATGACGTATGTTCCCATAGTAACGCCAATAGGGACTTT
CCATTGACGTCAATGGGTGGAGTATTTACGGTAAACTGCCCACTTGGCAGTACATCAAGTGTATCATATG
CCAAGTACGCCCCCTATTGACGTCAATGACGGTAAATGGCCCGCCTGGCATTATGCCCAGTACATGACCT
TATGGGACTTTCCTACTTGGCAGTACATCTACGTATTAGTCATCGCTATTACCATGGTGATGCGGTTTTG
GCAGTACATCAATGGGCGTGGATAGCGGTTTGACTCACGGGGATTTCCAAGTCTCCACCCCATTGACGTC
AATGGGAGTTTGTTTTGGCACCAAAATCAACGGGACTTTCCAAAATGTCGTAACAACTCCGCCCCATTGA
CGCAAATGGGCGGTAGGCGTGTACGGTGGGAGGTCTATATAAGCAGCGCGTTTTGCCTGTACTGGGTCTC
TCTGGTTAGACCAGATCTGAGCCTGGGAGCTCTCTGGCTAACTAGGGAACCCACTGCTTAAGCCTCAATA
AAGCTTGCCTTGAGTGCTTCAAGTAGTGTGTGCCCGTCTGTTGTGTGACTCTGGTAACTAGAGATCCCTC
AGACCCTTTTAGTCAGTGTGGAAAATCTCTAGCAGTGGCGCCCGAACAGGGACTTGAAAGCGAAAGGGAA
ACCAGAGGAGCTCTCTCGACGCAGGACTCGGCTTGCTGAAGCGCGCACGGCAAGAGGCGAGGGGCGGCGA
CTGGTGAGTACGCCAAAAATTTTGACTAGCGGAGGCTAGAAGGAGAGAGATGGGTGCGAGAGCGTCAGTA
TTAAGCGGGGGAGAATTAGATCGCGATGGGAAAAAATTCGGTTAAGGCCAGGGGGAAAGAAAAAATATAA
ATTAAAACATATAGTATGGGCAAGCAGGGAGCTCGATTCGCAGTTAATCCTGGCCTGTTAGAAACATCAG
AAGGCTGTAGACAAATACTGGGACAGCTACAACCATCCCTTCAGACAGGATCAGAAGAACTTAGATCATT
ATATAATACAGTAGCAACCCTCTATTGTGTGCATCAAAGGATAGAGATAAAAGACACCAAGGAAGCTTTA
GACAAGATAGAGGAAGAGCAAAACAAAAGTAAGACCACCGCACAGCAAGCGGCCGGCCGCTGATCTTCAG
ACCTGGAGGAGGAGATATGAGGGACAATTGGAGAAGTGAATTATATAAATATAAAGTAGTAAAAATTGAA
CCATTAGGAGTAGCACCCACCAAGGCAAAGAGAAGAGTGGTGCAGAGAGAAAAAAGAGCAGTGGGAATAG
GAGCTTTGTTCCTTGGGTTCTTGGGAGCAGCAGGAAGCACTATGGGCGCAGCGTCAATGACGCTGACGGT
ACAGGCCAGACAATTATTGTCTGGTATAGTGCAGCAGCAGAACAATTTGCTGAGGGCTATTGAGGCGCAA
CAGCATCTGTTGCAACTCACAGTCTGGGGCATCAAGCAGCTCCAGGCAAGAATCCTGGCTGTGGAAAGAT
ACCTAAAGGATCAACAGCTCCTGGGGATTTGGGGTTGCTCTGGAAAACTCATTTGCACCACTGCTGTGCC
TTGGAATGCTAGTTGGAGTAATAAATCTCTGGAACAGATTTGGAATCACACGACCTGGATGGAGTGGGAC
AGAGAAATTAACAATTACACAAGCTTAATACACTCCTTAATTGAAGAATCGCAAAACCAGCAAGAAAAGA
ATGAACAAGAATTATTGGAATTAGATAAATGGGCAAGTTTGTGGAATTGGTTTAACATAACAAATTGGCT
GTGGTATATAAAATTATTCATAATGATAGTAGGAGGCTTGGTAGGTTTAAGAATAGTTTTTGCTGTACTT
TCTATAGTGAATAGAGTTAGGCAGGGATATTCACCATTATCGTTTCAGACCCACCTCCCAACCCCGAGGG
GACCCGACAGGCCCGAAGGAATAGAAGAAGAAGGTGGAGAGAGAGACAGAGACAGATCCATTCGATTAGT
GAACGGATCGGCACTGCGTGCGCCAATTCTGCAGACAAATGGCAGTATTCATCCACAATTTTAAAAGAAA
AGGGGGGATTGGGGGGTACAGTGCAGGGGAAAGAATAGTAGACATAATAGCAACAGACATACAAACTAAA
GAATTACAAAAACAAATTACAAAAATTCAAAATTTTCGGGTTTATTACAGGGACAGCAGAGATCCAGTTT
GGTTAGTACCGGGCCCGCTCTAGACATGTCCAATATGACCGCCATGTTGACATTGATTATTGACTAGTTA
TTAATAGTAATCAATTACGGGGTCATTAGTTCATAGCCCATATATGGAGTTCCGCGTTACATAACTTACG
GTAAATGGCCCGCCTGGCTGACCGCCCAACGACCCCCGCCCATTGACGTCAATAATGACGTATGTTCCCA
TAGTAACGCCAATAGGGACTTTCCATTGACGTCAATGGGTGGAGTATTTACGGTAAACTGCCCACTTGGC
AGTACATCAAGTGTATCATATGCCAAGTCCGCCCCCTATTGACGTCAATGACGGTAAATGGCCCGCCTGG
CATTATGCCCAGTACATGACCTTACGGGACTTTCCTACTTGGCAGTACATCTACGTATTAGTCATCGCTA
TTACCATGGTGATGCGGTTTTGGCAGTACACCAATGGGCGTGGATAGCGGTTTGACTCACGGGGATTTCC
AAGTCTCCACCCCATTGACGTCAATGGGAGTTTGTTTTGGCACCAAAATCAACGGGACTTTCCAAAATGT
CGTAATAACCCCGCCCCGTTGACGCAAATGGGCGGTAGGCGTGTACGGTGGGAGGTCTATATAAGCAGAG
CTCGTTTAGTGAACCGTCAGAATTTTGTAATACGACTCACTATAGGGCGGCCGGGAATTCGTCGACTGGA
TCCGGTACCGAGGAGATCTGCCGCCGCGATCGCCGGCGCGCCATGTCCCAGAGCAGGCACCGCGCCGAGG
CCCCGCCGCTGGAGCGCGAGGACAGTGGGACCTTCAGTTTGGGGAAGATGATAACAGCTAAGCCAGGGAA
AACACCGATTCAGGTATTACACGAATACGGCATGAAGACCAAGAACATCCCAGTTTATGAATGTGAAAGA
TCTGATGTGCAAATACACGTGCCCACTTTCACCTTCAGAGTAACCGTTGGTGACATAACCTGCACAGGTG
AAGGTACAAGTAAGAAGCTGGCGAAACATAGAGCTGCAGAGGCTGCCATAAACATTTTGAAAGCCAATGC
AAGTATTTGCTTTGCAGTTCCTGACCCCTTAATGCCTGACCCTTCCAAGCAACCAAAGAACCAGCTTAAT
CCTACGCGTACGCGGCCGCTCGAGCAGAAACTCATCTCAGAAGAGGATCTGGCAGCAAATGATATCCTGG
ATTACAAGGATGACGACGATAAGGTTTAAACCTAGGCGTAGCGGCCGCAAATTCCGCCCCTCTCCCTCCC
CCCCCCCTAACGTTACTGGCCGAAGCCGCTTGGAATAAGGCCGGTGTGCGTTTGTCTATATGTTATTTTC
CACCATATTGCCGTCTTTTGGCAATGTGAGGGCCCGGAAACCTGGCCCTGTCTTCTTGACGAGCATTCCT
AGGGGTCTTTCCCCTCTCGCCAAAGGAATGCAAGGTCTGTTGAATGTCGTGAAGGAAGCAGTTCCTCTGG
AAGCTTCTTGAAGACAAACAACGTCTGTAGCGACCCTTTGCAGGCAGCGGAACCCCCCACCTGGCGACAG
GTGCCTCTGCGGCCAAAAGCCACGTGTATAAGATACACCTGCAAAGGCGGCACAACCCCAGTGCCACGTT
GTGAGTTGGATAGTTGTGGAAAGAGTCAAATGGCTCTCCTCAAGCGTATTCAACAAGGGGCTGAAGGATG
CCCAGAAGGTACCCCATTGTATGGGATCTGATCTGGGGCCTCGGTGCACATGCTTTACATGTGTTTAGTC
GAGGTTAAAAAAACGTCTAGGCCCCCCGAACCACGGGGACGTGGTTTTCCTTTGAAAAACACGATGATAA
TATGACCGAGTACAAGCCCACGGTGCGCCTCGCCACCCGCGACGACGTCCCCCGGGCAGTACGCACCCTC
GCCGCCGCGTTCGCCGACTACCCCGCCACGCGCCACACCGTCGATCCAGACCGCCACATCGAGCGGGTCA
CCGAGCTGCAAGAACTCTTCCTCACGCGCGTCGGGCTCGACATCGGCAAGGTGTGGGTCGCGGACGACGG
CGCCGCGGTGGCGGTCTGGACCACGCCGGAGAGCGTCGAAGCGGGGGCGGTGTTCGCCGAGATCGGCCCG
CGCATGGCCGAGTTGAGCGGTTCCCGGCTGGCCGCGCAGCAACAGATGGAAGGCCTCCTGGCGCCGCACC
GGCCCAAGGAGCCCGCGTGGTTCCTGGCCACCGTCGGCGTCTCGCCCGACCACCAGGGCAAGGGTCTGGG
CAGCGCCGTCGTGCTCCCCGGAGTGGAGGCGGCCGAGCGCGCCGGGGTGCCCGCCTTCCTGGAGACCTCC
GCGCCCCGCAACCTCCCCTTCTACGAGCGGCTCGGCTTCACCGTCACCGCCGACGTCGAGGTGCCCGAAG
GACCGCGCACCTGGTGCATGACCCGCAAGCCCGGTGCCTGATGTACAAGTAGGATTCGTCGAGGGACCTA
ATAACTTCGTATAGCATACATTATACGAAGTTATACATGTTTAAGGGTTCCGGTTCCACTAGGTACAATT
CGATATCAAGCTTATCGATAATCAACCTCTGGATTACAAAATTTGTGAAAGATTGACTGGTATTCTTAAC
TATGTTGCTCCTTTTACGCTATGTGGATACGCTGCTTTAATGCCTTTGTATCATGCTATTGCTTCCCGTA
TGGCTTTCATTTTCTCCTCCTTGTATAAATCCTGGTTGCTGTCTCTTTATGAGGAGTTGTGGCCCGTTGT
CAGGCAACGTGGCGTGGTGTGCACTGTGTTTGCTGACGCAACCCCCACTGGTTGGGGCATTGCCACCACC
TGTCAGCTCCTTTCCGGGACTTTCGCTTTCCCCCTCCCTATTGCCACGGCGGAACTCATCGCCGCCTGCC
TTGCCCGCTGCTGGACAGGGGCTCGGCTGTTGGGCACTGACAATTCCGTGGTGTTGTCGGGGAAATCATC
GTCCTTTCCTTGGCTGCTCGCCTGTGTTGCCACCTGGATTCTGCGCGGGACGTCCTTCTGCTACGTCCCT
TCGGCCCTCAATCCAGCGGACCTTCCTTCCCGCGGCCTGCTGCCGGCTCTGCGGCCTCTTCCGCGTCTTC
GCCTTCGCCCTCAGACGAGTCGGATCTCCCTTTGGGCCGCCTCCCCGCATCGATACCGTCGACCTCGATC
GAGACCTAGAAAAACATGGAGCAATCACAAGTAGCAATACAGCAGCTACCAATGCTGATTGTGCCTGGCT
AGAAGCACAAGAGGAGGAGGAGGTGGGTTTTCCAGTCACACCTCAGGTACCTTTAAGACCAATGACTTAC
AAGGCAGCTGTAGATCTTAGCCACTTTTTAAAAGAAAAGGGGGGACTGGAAGGGCTAATTCACTCCCAAC
GAAGACAAGATATCCTTGATCTGTGGATCTACCACACACAAGGCTACTTCCCTGATTGGCAGAACTACAC
ACCAGGGCCAGGGATCAGATATCCACTGACCTTTGGATGGTGCTACAAGCTAGTACCAGTTGAGCAAGAG
AAGGTAGAAGAAGCCAATGAAGGAGAGAACACCCGCTTGTTACACCCTGTGAGCCTGCATGGGATGGATG
ACCCGGAGAGAGAAGTATTAGAGTGGAGGTTTGACAGCCGCCTAGCATTTCATCACATGGCCCGAGAGCT
GCATCCGGACTGTACTGGGTCTCTCTGGTTAGACCAGATCTGAGCCTGGGAGCTCTCTGGCTAACTAGGG
AACCCACTGCTTAAGCCTCAATAAAGCTTGCCTTGAGTGCTTCAAGTAGTGTGTGCCCGTCTGTTGTGTG
ACTCTGGTAACTAGAGATCCCTCAGACCCTTTTAGTCAGTGTGGAAAATCTCTAGCAGCATGTGAGCAAA
AGGCCAGCAAAAGGCCAGGAACCGTAAAAAGGCCGCGTTGCTGGCGTTTTTCCATAGGCTCCGCCCCCCT
GACGAGCATCACAAAAATCGACGCTCAAGTCAGAGGTGGCGAAACCCGACAGGACTATAAAGATACCAGG
CGTTTCCCCCTGGAAGCTCCCTCGTGCGCTCTCCTGTTCCGACCCTGCCGCTTACCGGATACCTGTCCGC
CTTTCTCCCTTCGGGAAGCGTGGCGCTTTCTCATAGCTCACGCTGTAGGTATCTCAGTTCGGTGTAGGTC
GTTCGCTCCAAGCTGGGCTGTGTGCACGAACCCCCCGTTCAGCCCGACCGCTGCGCCTTATCCGGTAACT
ATCGTCTTGAGTCCAACCCGGTAAGACACGACTTATCGCCACTGGCAGCAGCCACTGGTAACAGGATTAG
CAGAGCGAGGTATGTAGGCGGTGCTACAGAGTTCTTGAAGTGGTGGCCTAACTACGGCTACACTAGAAGA
ACAGTATTTGGTATCTGCGCTCTGCTGAAGCCAGTTACCTTCGGAAAAAGAGTTGGTAGCTCTTGATCCG
GCAAACAAACCACCGCTGGTAGCGGTGGTTTTTTTGTTTGCAAGCAGCAGATTACGCGCAGAAAAAAAGG
ATCTCAAGAAGATCCTTTGATCTTTTCTACGGGGTCTGACGCTCAGTGGAACGAAAACTCACGTTAAGGG
ATTTTGGTCATGATTACGCCCCGCCCTGCCACTCATCGCAGTACTGTTGTAATTCATTAAGCATTCTGCC
GACATGGAAGCCATCACAAACGGCATGATGAACCTGAATCGCCAGCGGCATCAGCACCTTGTCGCCTTGC
GTATAATATTTGCCCATGGTGAAAACGGGGGCGAAGAAGTTGTCCATATTGGCCACGTTTAAATCAAAAC
TGGTGAAACTCACCCAGGGATTGGCTGAGACGAAAAACATATTCTCAATAAACCCTTTAGGGAAATAGGC
CAGGTTTTCACCGTAACACGCCACATCTTGCGAATATATGTGTAGAAACTGCCGGAAATCGTCGTGGTAT
TCACTCCAGAGCGATGAAAACGTTTCAGTTTGCTCATGGAAAACGGTGTAACAAGGGTGAACACTATCCC
ATATCACCAGCTCACCGTCTTTCATTGCCATACGGAACTCCGGATGAGCATTCATCAGGCGGGCAAGAAT
GTGAATAAAGGCCGGATAAAACTTGTGCTTATTTTTCTTTACGGTCTTTAAAAAGGCCGTAATATCCAGC
TGAACGGTCTGGTTATAGGTACATTGAGCAACTGACTGAAATGCCTCAAAATGTTCTTTACGATGCCATT
GGGATATATCAACGGTGGTATATCCAGTGATTTTTTTCTCCATACTCTTCCTTTTTCAATATTATTGAAG
CATTTATCAGGGTTATTGTCTCATGAGCGGATACATATTTGAATGTATTTAGAAAAATAAACAAATAGGG
GTTCCGCGCACATTTCCCCGAAAAGTGCCACCTGAC
